>Addgene plasmid #118517 | pMRE-Tn5-131 | addgene full sequence | sequence record 226389 | Addgene NGS Result
CCCCGGGCTGCAGGAATTCGATATCCATAAACTGCCAGGAATTGGGGATCGGATTCGAGCTCGCACGCTG
CCGCAAGCACTCAGGGCGCAAGGGCTGCTAAAGGAAGCGGAACACGTAGAAAGCCAGTCCGCAGAAACGG
TGCTGACCCCGGATGAATGTCAGCTACTGGGCTATCTGGACAAGGGAAAACGCAAGCGCAAAGAGAAAGC
AGGTAGCTTGCAGTGGGCTTACATGGCGATAGCTAGACTGGGCGGTTTTATGGACAGCAAGCGAACCGGA
ATTGCCAGCTGGGGCGCCCTCTGGTAAGGTTGGGAAGCCCTGCAAAGTAAACTGGATGGCTTTCTTGCCG
CCAAGGATCTGATGGCGCAGGGGATCAAGATCTGATCAAGAGACAGGATACTAGTGGAGGAAGAAAAAAA
TGAGCAAGGGCGAGGAGCTGTTCACCGGGGTGGTGCCCATCCTGGTCGAGCTGGACGGCGACGTAAACGG
CCACAAGTTCAGCGTGTCCGGCGAGGGCGAGGGCGATGCCACCTACGGCAAGCTGACCCTGAAGTTCATC
TGCACCACCGGCAAGCTGCCCGTGCCCTGGCCCACCCTCGTGACCACCCTGTCCTGGGGCGTGCAGTGCT
TCGCCCGCTACCCCGACCACATGAAGCAGCACGACTTCTTCAAGTCCGCCATGCCCGAAGGCTACGTCCA
GGAGCGCACCATCTTCTTCAAGGACGACGGCAACTACAAGACCCGCGCCGAGGTGAAGTTCGAGGGCGAC
ACCCTGGTGAACCGCATCGAGCTGAAGGGCATCGACTTCAAGGAGGACGGCAACATCCTGGGGCACAAGC
TGGAGTACAACTACTTTAGCGACAACGTCTATATCACCGCCGACAAGCAGAAGAACGGCATCAAGGCCAA
CTTCAAGATCCGCCACAACATCGAGGACGGCGGCGTGCAGCTCGCCGACCACTACCAGCAGAACACCCCC
ATCGGCGACGGCCCCGTGCTGCTGCCCGACAACCACTACCTGAGCACCCAGTCCAAGCTGAGCAAAGACC
CCAACGAGAAGCGCGATCACATGGTCCTGCTGGAGTTCGTGACCGCCGCCGGGATCACTCTCGGCATGGA
CGAGCTGTACAAGTAATTAGCTGAGCTTGGACTCCTGTTGATAGATCCAGTAATGACCTCAGAACTCCAT
CTGGATTTGTTCAGAACGCTCGGTTGCCGCCGGGCGTTTTTTATTGGTGAGAATCCAAGCTAGCTTGGCG
AGATTTTCAGGAGCTAAGGAAGCTAAAATGGAGAAAAAAATCACTGGATATACCACCGTTGATATATCCC
AATGGCATCGTAAAGAACATTTTGAGGCATTTCAGTCAGTTGCTCAATGTACCTATAACCAGACCGTTCA
GCTGGATATTACGGCCTTTTTAAAGACCGTAAAGAAAAATAAGCACAAGTTTTATCCGGCCTTTATTCAC
ATTCTTGCCCGCCTGATGAATGCTCATCCGGAATTTCGTATGGCAATGAAAGACGGTGAGCTGGTGATAT
GGGATAGTGTTCACCCTTGTTACACCGTTTTCCATGAGCAAACTGAAACGTTTTCATCGCTCTGGAGTGA
ATACCACGACGATTTCCGGCAGTTTCTACACATATATTCGCAAGATGTGGCGTGTTACGGTGAAAACCTG
GCCTATTTCCCTAAAGGGTTTATTGAGAATATGTTTTTCGTCTCAGCCAATCCCTGGGTGAGTTTCACCA
GTTTTGATTTAAACGTGGCCAATATGGACAACTTCTTCGCCCCCGTTTTCACCATGGGCAAATATTATAC
GCAAGGCGACAAGGTGCTGATGCCGCTGGCGATTCAGGTTCATCATGCCGTTTGTGATGGCTTCCATGTC
GGCAGAATGCTTAATGAATTACAACAGTACTGCGATGAGTGGCAGGGCGGGGCGTAATTTTTTTAAGGCA
GTTATTGGTGCCCTTAAACGCCTGGGGTAATGACTCTCTAGCTTGAGGCATCAAATAAAACGAAAGGCTC
AGTCGAAAGACTGGGCCTTTCGTTTTATCTGTTGTTTGTCGGTGAACGCTCTCCTGAGTAGGACAAATCC
GCCGCTAGGAGCTTGCGGCCGCCAGGATATCGACCCAAGTACCGCCACCTAACAATTCGTTCAAGCCGAG
ATCGGCTTCCCGGCCGACGCGTCAATTCGAGCGCGTCAATTCGAGGGCCGCGGCCTAGGCGGCCAGATCT
GATCAAGAGACAGTCTAGCTAGAATTAATTCGAGTCGACCGATCCCGTACACAAGTAGCGTCCTGAACGG
AACCTTTCCCGTTTTCCAGGATCTGATCTTCCATGTGACCTCCTAACATGGTAACGTTCATGATAACTTC
TGCTCTTCATCGTGCGGCCGACTGGGCTAAATCTGTGTTCTCTTCGGCGGCGCTGGGTGATCCTCGCCGT
ACTGCCCGCTTGGTTAACGTCGCCGCCCAATTGGCAAAATATTCTGGTAAATCAATAACCATCTCATCAG
AGGGTAGTGAAGCCATGCAGGAAGGCGCTTACCGATTTATCCGCAATCCCAACGTTTCTGCCGAGGCGAT
CAGAAAGGCTGGCGCCATGCAAACAGTCAAGTTGGCTCAGGAGTTTCCCGAACTGCTGGCCATTGAGGAC
ACCACCTCTTTGAGTTATCGCCACCAGGTCGCCGAAGAGCTTGGCAAGCTGGGCTCTATTCAGGATAAAT
CCCGCGGATGGTGGGTTCACTCCGTTCTCTTGCTCGAGGCCACCACATTCCGCACCGTAGGATTACTGCA
TCAGGAGTGGTGGATGCGCCCGGATGACCCTGCCGATGCGGATGAAAAGGAGAGTGGCAAATGGCTGGCA
GCCGCCGCAACTAGCCGGTTACGCATGGGCAGCATGATGAGCAACGTGATTGCGGTCTGTGACCGCGAAG
CCGATATTCATGCTTATCTGCAGGACAAACTGGCGCATAACGAGCGCTTCGTGGTGCGCTCCAAGCACCC
ACGCAAGGACGTAGAGTCTGGGTTGTATCTGTACGACCATCTGAAGAACCAACCGGAGTTGGGTGGCTAT
CAGATCAGCATTCCGCAAAAGGGCGTGGTGGATAAACGCGGTAAACGTAAAAATCGACCAGCCCGCAAGG
CGAGCTTGAGCCTGCGCAGTGGGCGCATCACGCTAAAACAGGGGAATATCACGCTCAACGCGGTGCTGGC
CGAGGAGATTAACCCGCCCAAGGGTGAGACCCCGTTGAAATGGTTGTTGCTGACCAGCGAACCGGTCGAG
TCGCTAGCCCAAGCCTTGCGCGTCATCGACATTTATACCCATCGCTGGCGGATCGAGGAGTTCCATAAGG
CATGGAAAACCGGAGCAGGAGCCGAGAGGCAACGCATGGAGGAGCCGGATAATCTGGAGCGGATGGTCTC
GATCCTCTCGTTTGTTGCGGTCAGGCTGTTACAGCTCAGAGAAAGCTTCACGCTGCCGCAAGCACTCAGG
GCGCAAGGGCTGCTAAAGGAAGCGGAACACGTAGAAAGCCAGTCCGCAGAAACGGTGCTGACCCCGGATG
AATGTCAGCTACTGGGCTATCTGGACAAGGGAAAACGCAAGCGCAAAGAGAAAGCAGGTAGCTTGCAGTG
GGCTTACATGGCGATAGCTAGACTGGGCGGTTTTATGGACAGCAAGCGAACCGGAATTGCCAGCTGGGGC
GCCCTCTGGGAAGGTTGGGAAGCCCTGCAAAGTAAACTGGATGGCTTTCTTGCCGCCAAGGATCTGATGG
CGCAGGGGATCAAGATCTGATCGGTCGATCGAATTAATTCCCAATTCTTGAAGACGAAAGGGCCTCGTGA
TACGCCTATTTTTATAGGTTAATGTCATGATAATAATGGTTTCTTAGACGTCAGGTGGCACTTTTCGGGG
AAATGTGCGCGGAACCCCTATTTGTTTATTTTTCTAAATACATTCAAATATGTATCCGCTCATGAGACAA
TAACCCTGATAAATGCTTCAATAATATTGAAAAAGGAAGAGTATGAGTATTCAACATTTCCGTGTCGCCC
TTATTCCCTTTTTTGCGGCATTTTGCCTTCCTGTTTTTGCTCACCCAGAAACGCTGGTGAAAGTAAAAGA
TGCTGAAGATCAGTTGGGTGCACGAGTGGGTTACATCGAACTGGATCTCAACAGCGGTAAGATCCTTGAG
AGTTTTCGCCCCGAAGAACGTTTTCCAATGATGAGCACTTTTAAAGTTCTGCTATGTGGCGCGGTATTAT
CCCGTATTGACGCCGGGCAAGAGCAACTCGGTCGCCGCATACACTATTCTCAGAATGACTTGGTTGAGTA
CTCACCAGTCACAGAAAAGCATCTTACGGATGGCATGACAGTAAGAGAATTATGCAGTGCTGCCATAACC
ATGAGTGATAACACTGCGGCCAACTTACTTCTGACAACGATCGGAGGACCGAAGGAGCTAACCGCTTTTT
TGCACAACATGGGGGATCATGTAACTCGCCTTGATCGTTGGGAACCGGAGCTGAATGAAGCCATACCAAA
CGACGAGCGTGACACCACGATGCCTGTAGCAATGGCAACAACGTTGCGCAAACTATTAACTGGCGAACTA
CTTACTCTAGCTTCCCGGCAACAATTAATAGACTGGATGGAGGCGGATAAAGTTGCAGGACCACTTCTGC
GCTCGGCCCTTCCGGCTGGCTGGTTTATTGCTGATAAATCTGGAGCCGGTGAGCGTGGGTCTCGCGGTAT
CATTGCAGCACTGGGGCCAGATGGTAAGCCCTCCCGTATCGTAGTTATCTACACGACGGGGAGTCAGGCA
ACTATGGATGAACGAAATAGACAGATCGCTGAGATAGGTGCCTCACTGATTAAGCATTGGTAACTGTCAG
ACCAAGTTTACTCATATATACTTTAGATTGATTTAAAACTTCATTTTTAATTTAAAAGGATCTAGGTGAA
GATCCGGGGAATTGGGGATCAATTCCGTTTTCCGCTGCATAACCCTGCTTCGGGGTCATTATAGCGATTT
TTTCGGTATATCCATCCTTTTTCGCACGATATACAGGATTTTGCCAAAGGGTTCGTGTAGACTTTCCTTG
GTGTATCCAACGGCGTCAGCCGGGCAGGATAGGTGAAGTAGGCCCACCCGCGAGCGGGTGTTCCTTCTTC
ACTGTCCCTTATTCGCACCTGGCGGTGCTCAACGGGAATCCTGCTCTGCGAGGCTGGCCGGCTACCGCCG
GCGTAACAGATGAGGGCAAGCGGATGGCTGATGAAACCAAGCCAACCAGGAAGGGCAGCCCACCTATCAC
GGAATTGATCCGGCCACGATGCGTCCGGCGTAGAGGATCTGAAGATCAGCAGTTCAACCTGTTGATAGTA
CGTACTAAGCTCTCATGTTTCACGTACTAAGCTCTCATGTTTAACGTACTAAGCTCTCATGTTTAACGAA
CTAAACCCTCATGGCTAACGTACTAAGCTCTCATGTTTCACGTACTAAGCTCTCATGTTTGAACAATAAA
ATTAATATAAATCAGCAACTTAAATAGCCTCTAAGGTTTTAAGTTTTATAAGAAAAAAAAGAATATATAA
GGCTTTTAAAGCTTTTAAGGTTTAACGGTTGTGGACAACAAGCCAGGGATGTAACGCACTGAGAAGCCCT
TAGAGCCTCTCAAAGCAATTTTGAGTGACACAGGAACACTTAACGGCTGACATGGGAATTAATTCTGACT
CTTATACACAAGTGCGGCCCTCGAATTGACGCGCTCCACCGCGGTGGCGGCCGCTCTAGAACTAGTGGAT
C
Features (pLannotate 1.2.2; 14 found; start..end, strand, type, name):
     65..382     +  CDS            tnpA (fragment): TN5P_ECOLX - Also known as tnp. Experimental evidence at protein level: Swiss-Prot protein existence level 1. Mediates transposition of transposon Tn5 by a 'cut and paste' mechanism. First, the monomeric transposase binds the 19 bp inverted DNA repeats flanking the transposon. Then, dimerization of the DNA- bound transposase creates a synaptic DNA complex. After nicking of the first DNA strand, excision of the transposon proceeds through a series of intermediates. The transposase then mediates the insertion of the transposon at a new site by strand transfer. The activity of the wild- type tran
    421..1136    +  CDS            mTurquoise2 (fragment): enhanced monomeric variant of CFP (Goedhart et al., 2012) mammalian codon-optimized
   1150..1244    +  terminator     lambda t0 terminator: transcription terminator from phage lambda
   1259..1287    +  promoter       cat promoter (fragment): promoter of the E. coli cat gene encoding chloramphenicol acetyltransferase
   1288..1944    +  CDS            cat: CAT_ECOLX - Experimental evidence at protein level: Swiss-Prot protein existence level 1. This enzyme is an effector of chloramphenicol resistance in bacteria. From Escherichia coli. This protein is used as a marker in many commonly used cloning vectors, such as pACYC184.
   2012..2098    +  terminator     rrnB T1 terminator: Escherichia coli rrnB; transcription terminator T1 from the E. coli rrnB gene
   2126..2152    +  CDS            GmR (fragment): gentamycin acetyltransferase; aacC1; confers resistance to gentamycin
   2370..3797    +  CDS            tnpA: TN5P_ECOLX - Also known as tnp. Experimental evidence at protein level: Swiss-Prot protein existence level 1. Mediates transposition of transposon Tn5 by a 'cut and paste' mechanism. First, the monomeric transposase binds the 19 bp inverted DNA repeats flanking the transposon. Then, dimerization of the DNA- bound transposase creates a synaptic DNA complex. After nicking of the first DNA strand, excision of the transposon proceeds through a series of intermediates. The transposase then mediates the insertion of the transposon at a new site by strand transfer. The activity of the wild- type tran
   3928..4032    +  promoter       AmpR promoter: bla
   4033..4893    +  CDS            AmpR: β-lactamase; bla; confers resistance to ampicillin, carbenicillin, and related antibiotics
   5132..5241    +  oriT           oriT: incP origin of transfer
   5274..5319    +  CDS            traJ (fragment): oriT-recognizing protein; traJ
   5390..5722    +  rep_origin     R6K γ ori (fragment): γ replication origin from E. coli plasmid R6K; requires the R6K initiator protein pi for replication
   5773..25      +  misc_feature   MCS (fragment) (across the origin): pBluescript multiple cloning site
