[The description below was written by a language model from this plasmid's Addgene catalogue record and pLannotate feature annotations shown in this document.]
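Description:
pMRE-Tn5-131 is a 5.8 kb miniTn5 delivery plasmid built on the pAG408 backbone, designed to place a constitutively expressed cyan fluorescent protein gene into the chromosome of a wide range of bacteria. It replicates from the R6K γ origin, which works only when the pi initiator protein is supplied in trans. This explains why it is maintained in a lambda pir E. coli strain and why it acts as a suicide vector in recipients that lack pir. An incP oriT, with an adjacent traJ fragment, allows conjugative mobilisation from a donor such as S17-1, which provides the transfer functions. The backbone carries AmpR (β-lactamase) with its own promoter for selection in E. coli, and a full-length Tn5 transposase gene (tnpA).

The payload is mTurquoise2, an enhanced monomeric CFP variant derived from a LifeAct-mTurquoise2 plasmid and inserted by Gibson cloning. It is followed by the lambda t0 terminator. Downstream lies a chloramphenicol acetyltransferase gene with a cat promoter fragment and the rrnB T1 terminator, which gives chloramphenicol selection of recipients that have acquired the cassette. The catalogue describes expression as constitutive, but the feature table does not annotate the promoter driving mTurquoise2. The transposon end repeats are not annotated either; a short tnpA-homologous fragment upstream of the reporter and a gentamicin-resistance remnant after the cat cassette are probably leftovers of the parental element. In the usual miniTn5 design the transposase sits outside the mobile segment, so it would be lost with the non-replicating backbone and leave stable insertions. The plasmid belongs to a toolbox for fluorescently tagging bacteria, for example to tell strains apart by microscopy.
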