Addgene plasmid #118517: pMRE-Tn5-131
Purpose: miniTn5 plasmid to deliver constitutively expressed fluorescent protein genes in bacteria
Depositing lab: Mitja Remus-Emsermann. Depositing organization: University of Canterbury. Publication: Chromatic Bacteria - A Broad Host-Range Plasmid and Chromosomal Insertion Toolbox for Fluorescent Protein Expression in Bacteria. Schlechter RO, Jun H, Bernach M, Oso S, Boyd E, Munoz-Lintz DA, Dobson RCJ, Remus DM, Remus-Emsermann MNP. Front Microbiol. 2018 Dec 12;9:3052. doi: 10.3389/fmicb.2018.03052. eCollection 2018. PubMed 30631309.
Backbone
  Vector backbone: pAG408
  Vector type: Bacterial Expression ; miniTn5 delivery vector
  Selectable markers: Chloramphenicol
Growth in bacteria
  Bacterial resistance: Ampicillin, 100 μg/mL
  Growth temperature: 37°C
  Growth strain: E. coli S17-1 lambda pir
  Copy number: High Copy
Gene/Insert
  Gene/Insert name: mTurquoise2
  Species: Synthetic
  Cloning method: Gibson Cloning
Resource information
  A portion of this plasmid was derived from a plasmid made by: pLifeAct-mTurquoise2
Terms and licenses: Academic/Nonprofit Terms; Industry Terms: Not Available to Industry
Depositor comments: Please visit https://www.biorxiv.org/content/early/2018/09/07/402172 for bioRxiv preprint.
How to cite: pMRE-Tn5-131 was a gift from Mitja Remus-Emsermann (Addgene plasmid # 118517 ; http://n2t.net/addgene:118517 ; RRID:Addgene_118517)
